Addgene plasmid #145268: pHR-RUNX2(+10A)-IDR-mCherry-CRY2-NLS
Purpose: Mammalian Expression of Nucelar Opto RUNX2(+10A) IDR with SV40 NLS
Depositing lab: Denes Hnisz. Depositing organization: Max Planck Institute for Molecular Genetics. Publication: Unblending of Transcriptional Condensates in Human Repeat Expansion Disease. Basu S, Mackowiak SD, Niskanen H, Knezevic D, Asimi V, Grosswendt S, Geertsema H, Ali S, Jerkovic I, Ewers H, Mundlos S, Meissner A, Ibrahim DM, Hnisz D. Cell. 2020 May 28;181(5):1062-1079.e30. doi: 10.1016/j.cell.2020.04.018. Epub 2020 May 7. PubMed 32386547.
Backbone
  Vector backbone: pHR
  Vector type: Mammalian Expression
Growth in bacteria
  Bacterial resistance: Ampicillin, 100 μg/mL
  Growth temperature: 37°C
  Growth strain: NEB Stable
  Copy number: High Copy
Gene/Insert
  Gene/Insert name: RUNX2(+10A)-IDR
  Species: H. sapiens (human)
  Mutation: A-repeat expanded
  Entrez Gene: RUNX2 (a.k.a. AML3, CBF-alpha-1, CBFA1, CCD, CCD1, CLCD, OSF-2, OSF2, PEA2aA, PEBP2aA)
  Cloning method: Restriction Enzyme; 5′ cloning site Unknown (unknown if destroyed)
Terms and licenses: Academic/Nonprofit Terms; Industry Terms: Not Available to Industry
How to cite: pHR-RUNX2(+10A)-IDR-mCherry-CRY2-NLS was a gift from Denes Hnisz (Addgene plasmid # 145268 ; http://n2t.net/addgene:145268 ; RRID:Addgene_145268)
