[The description below was written by a language model from this plasmid's Addgene catalogue record and pLannotate feature annotations shown in this document.]
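Description:
pHR-RUNX2(+10A)-IDR-mCherry-CRY2-NLS is an 11,650 nt mammalian expression plasmid built on the pHR backbone, which the feature table shows to be an HIV-1-derived, self-inactivating lentiviral transfer vector. The viral portion comprises a truncated 5' LTR, the Ψ packaging signal with an adjoining gag fragment, the Rev response element, the cPPT/CTS, and a ΔU3 3' LTR. These elements would allow the expression cassette to be packaged into lentiviral particles and integrated into target cells, although the catalogue entry lists the plasmid only as mammalian expression. In bacteria it is maintained by a high-copy ColE1/pUC-type origin and selected with ampicillin through the bla gene. The backbone also carries remnants of older vectors, including an SV40 promoter followed by gpt fragments and SV40 small t intron and poly(A) sequences, as well as partial TcR, rop and bom elements.

The payload is driven by the SFFV LTR promoter and encodes a single fusion protein. It starts with a fragment of human RUNX2 corresponding to its intrinsically disordered region (IDR), carrying an expanded alanine repeat (+10 alanines). This is followed by mCherry, the photolyase homology region of Arabidopsis cryptochrome 2 (CRY2PHR), and a C-terminal SV40 nuclear localization signal. A WPRE downstream of the coding sequence enhances transcript expression. In this "opto-IDR" arrangement, blue light induces CRY2 self-association, which raises the local valency of the fused IDR. mCherry lets any resulting clusters or droplets be imaged in the nucleus. The associated publication concerns transcriptional condensates in human repeat expansion disease, so the construct is suited to testing how the alanine expansion alters the condensation behaviour of the RUNX2 IDR in living cells.
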