Features (pLannotate 1.2.2; 37 found; start..end, strand, type, name):
      1..408     +  promoter       SFFV promoter: spleen focus-forming virus long terminal repeat (LTR) promoter
    431..772     +  CDS            RUNX2 (fragment): RUNX2_HUMAN - Also known as AML3, CBFA1, OSF2, PEBP2A. Experimental evidence at protein level: Swiss-Prot protein existence level 1. Transcription factor involved in osteoblastic differentiation and skeletal morphogenesis (PubMed:28505335, PubMed:28738062, PubMed:28703881). Essential for the maturation of osteoblasts and both intramembranous and endochondral ossification. CBF binds to the core site, 5'-PYGPYGGT-3', of a number of enhancers and promoters, including murine leukemia virus, polyomavirus enhancer, T-cell receptor enhancers, osteocalcin, osteopontin, bone sialoprotein, alpha 1(I) co
    800..1507    +  CDS            mCherry: mCherry is a basic (constitutively fluorescent) red fluorescent protein published in 2004, derived from Discosoma sp.. It is reported to be a very rapidly-maturing monomer with low acid sensitivity.
   1520..3013    +  CDS            CRY2PHR: N-terminal photolyase homology region of Arabidopsis thaliana cryptochrome 2 binds to CIB1 upon exposure to blue light (Kennedy et al., 2010)
   3110..3130    +  CDS            SV40 NLS: nuclear localization signal of SV40 (simian virus 40) large T antigen
   3146..3176    +  misc_feature   MCS (fragment): pUC18/19 multiple cloning site
   3177..3195    +  misc_feature   MCS (fragment): pBluescript multiple cloning site
   3195..3783    +  misc_feature   WPRE: woodchuck hepatitis virus posttranscriptional regulatory element
   3784..3806    +  misc_feature   MCS (fragment): pBluescript multiple cloning site
   3823..3891    +  CDS            nef (fragment): NEF_HV1Z2 - Experimental evidence at protein level: Swiss-Prot protein existence level 1. Extracellular Nef protein targets CD4(+) T-lymphocytes for apoptosis by interacting with CXCR4 surface receptors. From Human immunodeficiency virus type 1 group M subtype D (isolate Z2/CDC-Z34) (HIV-1).
   3893..4126    +  LTR            3' LTR (ΔU3): self-inactivating 3' long terminal repeat (LTR) from HIV-1
   4151..4169    -  promoter       SP6 promoter: promoter for bacteriophage SP6 RNA polymerase
   4397..4676    +  CDS            TcR (fragment): tetracycline efflux protein; tet; confers resistance to tetracycline
   4677..4725    -  misc_feature   bom (fragment): basis of mobility region from pBR322
   4827..4862    -  CDS            rop (fragment): Rop protein, which maintains plasmids at low copy number; rop
   4957..5061    +  promoter       AmpR promoter: bla
   5062..5922    +  CDS            AmpR: β-lactamase; bla; confers resistance to ampicillin, carbenicillin, and related antibiotics
   6093..6681    +  rep_origin     ori: high-copy-number ColE1/pMB1/pBR322/pUC origin of replication
   6864..6920    +  CDS            lacI (fragment): lac repressor; lacI; The lac repressor binds to the lac operator to inhibit transcription in E. coli. This inhibition can be relieved by adding lactose or isopropyl-β-D-thiogalactopyranoside (IPTG).
   6927..7256    +  promoter       SV40 promoter: SV40 enhancer and early promoter
   7456..7575    +  CDS            gpt (fragment): XGPT_ECOLI - Also known as gpp, gxu. Experimental evidence at protein level: Swiss-Prot protein existence level 1. Purine salvage pathway enzyme that catalyzes the transfer of the ribosyl-5-phosphate group from 5-phospho-alpha-D-ribose 1- diphosphate (PRPP) to the N9 position of the 6-oxopurines guanine and xanthine to form the corresponding ribonucleotides GMP (guanosine 5'- monophosphate) and XMP (xanthosine 5'-monophosphate), with the release of PPi. To a lesser extent, also acts on hypoxanthine (PubMed:9100006, PubMed:3886014). Does not ribophosphorylate adenine (PubMed:3886014). From Esch
   7575..7910    +  CDS            gpt (fragment): XGPT_ECOLI - Also known as gpp, gxu. Experimental evidence at protein level: Swiss-Prot protein existence level 1. Purine salvage pathway enzyme that catalyzes the transfer of the ribosyl-5-phosphate group from 5-phospho-alpha-D-ribose 1- diphosphate (PRPP) to the N9 position of the 6-oxopurines guanine and xanthine to form the corresponding ribonucleotides GMP (guanosine 5'- monophosphate) and XMP (xanthosine 5'-monophosphate), with the release of PPi. To a lesser extent, also acts on hypoxanthine (PubMed:9100006, PubMed:3886014). Does not ribophosphorylate adenine (PubMed:3886014). From Esch
   8005..8310    +  CDS            frsA (fragment): FRSA_ECOLI - Also known as yafA. Experimental evidence at protein level: Swiss-Prot protein existence level 1. Catalyzes the hydrolysis of esters (PubMed:15808744). Displays esterase activity toward pNP-butyrate (PubMed:15808744). May stimulate mixed-acid fermentation by acting as a fermentation/respiration switch that down-regulates respiration and up- regulates fermentation rates (PubMed:15169777). From Escherichia coli (strain K12).
   8314..8388    +  CDS            small t antigen (fragment): SV40 (simian virus 40) small t antigen
   8390..8455    +  intron         small t intron: SV40 (simian virus 40) small t antigen intron
   8585..8605    +  CDS            SV40 NLS: nuclear localization signal of SV40 (simian virus 40) large T antigen
   8924..9007    +  CDS            large T antigen (fragment): large T antigen from SV40 (simian virus 40)
   9030..9164    +  polyA_signal   SV40 poly(A) signal: SV40 polyadenylation signal
   9331..9660    +  CDS            nef (fragment): NEF_HV1BR - Experimental evidence at protein level: Swiss-Prot protein existence level 1. Extracellular Nef protein targets CD4(+) T-lymphocytes for apoptosis by interacting with CXCR4 surface receptors (PubMed:14990729). From Human immunodeficiency virus type 1 group M subtype B (isolate BRU/LAI) (HIV-1).
   9708..9965    +  LTR            5' LTR (truncated): truncated 5' long terminal repeat (LTR) from HIV-1
  10012..10137   +  misc_feature   HIV-1 Ψ: packaging signal of human immunodeficiency virus type 1
  10121..10459   +  CDS            HIV-1 gag (fragment): gag protein from human immunodeficiency virus 1; gag
  10634..10867   +  misc_feature   RRE: The Rev response element (RRE) of HIV-1 allows for Rev-dependent mRNA export from the nucleus to the cytoplasm.
  11244..11344   +  CDS            Rev (fragment): human immunodeficiency virus 1 (HIV-1) Rev protein; rev; enhances nuclear export of unspliced and incompletely spliced viral mRNAs
  11381..11498   +  misc_feature   cPPT/CTS: central polypurine tract and central termination sequence of HIV-1
  11535..11567   -  misc_feature   MCS (fragment): pBluescript multiple cloning site
  11611..11647   +  LTR            3' LTR (ΔU3) (fragment): self-inactivating 3' long terminal repeat (LTR) from Moloney murine leukemia virus
>Addgene plasmid #145268 | pHR-RUNX2(+10A)-IDR-mCherry-CRY2-NLS | addgene full sequence | sequence record 311771 | Addgene NGS Result
GTAACGCCATTTTGCAAGGCATGGAAAAATACCAAACCAAGAATAGAGAAGTTCAGATCAAGGGCGGGTA
CATGAAAATAGCTAACGTTGGGCCAAACAGGATATCTGCGGTGAGCAGTTTCGGCCCCGGCCCGGGGCCA
AGAACAGATGGTCACCGCAGTTTCGGCCCCGGCCCGAGGCCAAGAACAGATGGTCCCCAGATATGGCCCA
ACCCTCAGCAGTTTCTTAAGACCCATCAGATGTTTCCAGGCTCCCCCAAGGACCTGAAATGACCCTGCGC
CTTATTTGAATTAACCAATCAGCCTGCTTCTCGCTTCTGTTCGCGCGCTTCTGCTTCCCGAGCTCTATAA
AAGAGCTCACAACCCCTCACTCGGCGCGCCAGTCCTCCGACAGACTGAGTCGCCCGGGAAGAGAGGCCAC
TAGTGCCACCATGGCATCAAACAGCCTCTTCAGCACAGTGACACCATGTCAGCAAAACTTCTTTTGGGAT
CCGAGCACCAGCCGGCGCTTCAGCCCCCCCTCCAGCAGCCTGCAGCCCGGCAAAATGAGCGACGTGAGCC
CGGTGGTGGCTGCGCAACAGCAGCAGCAACAGCAGCAGCAGCAACAGCAGCAGCAGCAGCAGCAACAGCA
GCAGCAGCAGCAGGAGGCGGCGGCAGCCGCGGCTGCCGCAGCGGCTGCAGCGGCGGCGGCTGCGGCGGCG
GCGGCGGCTGCGGCGGCGGCAGCTGCAGTGCCCCGGTTGCGGCCGCCCCACGACAACCGCACCATGGTGG
AGACGTACGGGGTCTGGCTCGTCGGGTCCATGGTTTCCAAAGGAGAGGAGGATAATATGGCTATAATTAA
AGAGTTTATGCGGTTCAAGGTGCATATGGAGGGATCTGTGAACGGTCACGAGTTCGAAATCGAGGGCGAA
GGCGAGGGGCGACCCTATGAAGGGACACAGACGGCCAAACTGAAGGTGACCAAGGGTGGCCCCCTGCCTT
TCGCCTGGGACATCCTGTCACCCCAGTTTATGTACGGCTCTAAGGCTTACGTTAAGCACCCTGCCGATAT
TCCGGACTACTTGAAACTGAGCTTCCCTGAAGGGTTCAAGTGGGAACGGGTAATGAATTTTGAGGATGGC
GGTGTAGTCACAGTTACCCAGGACAGCTCTCTTCAGGACGGAGAATTTATCTATAAGGTTAAACTTCGGG
GCACTAACTTCCCATCAGACGGCCCCGTGATGCAGAAGAAAACTATGGGCTGGGAAGCCAGCTCAGAACG
CATGTATCCCGAGGACGGAGCACTGAAGGGAGAAATCAAGCAGCGACTCAAGCTGAAGGATGGGGGACAT
TATGATGCTGAGGTCAAAACCACCTATAAGGCCAAGAAACCCGTTCAGCTTCCTGGGGCATACAACGTGA
ATATCAAACTGGATATTACATCCCATAACGAAGACTATACCATCGTGGAACAGTACGAGCGGGCCGAGGG
CAGACATAGCACAGGGGGCATGGATGAATTGTACAAGGCGGCCACGCGTATGAAGATGGACAAAAAGACT
ATAGTTTGGTTTAGAAGAGACCTAAGGATTGAGGATAATCCTGCATTAGCAGCAGCTGCTCACGAAGGAT
CTGTTTTTCCTGTCTTCATTTGGTGTCCTGAAGAAGAAGGACAGTTTTATCCTGGAAGAGCTTCAAGATG
GTGGATGAAACAATCACTTGCTCACTTATCTCAATCCTTGAAGGCTCTTGGATCTGACCTCACTTTAATC
AAAACCCACAACACGATTTCAGCGATCTTGGATTGTATCCGCGTTACCGGTGCTACAAAAGTCGTCTTTA
ACCACCTCTATGATCCTGTTTCGTTAGTTCGGGACCATACCGTAAAGGAGAAGCTGGTGGAACGTGGGAT
CTCTGTGCAAAGCTACAATGGAGATCTATTGTATGAACCGTGGGAGATATACTGCGAAAAGGGCAAACCT
TTTACGAGTTTCAATTCTTACTGGAAGAAATGCTTAGATATGTCGATTGAATCCGTTATGCTTCCTCCTC
CTTGGCGGTTGATGCCAATAACTGCAGCGGCTGAAGCGATTTGGGCGTGTTCGATTGAAGAACTAGGGCT
GGAGAATGAGGCCGAGAAACCGAGCAATGCGTTGTTAACTAGAGCTTGGTCTCCAGGATGGAGCAATGCT
GATAAGTTACTAAATGAGTTCATCGAGAAGCAGTTGATAGATTATGCAAAGAACAGCAAGAAAGTTGTTG
GGAATTCTACTTCACTACTTTCTCCGTATCTCCATTTCGGGGAAATAAGCGTCAGACACGTTTTCCAGTG
TGCCCGGATGAAACAAATTATATGGGCAAGAGATAAGAACAGTGAAGGAGAAGAAAGTGCAGATCTTTTT
CTTAGGGGAATCGGTTTAAGAGAGTATTCTCGGTATATATGTTTCAACTTCCCGTTTACTCACGAGCAAT
CGTTGTTGAGTCATCTTCGGTTTTTCCCTTGGGATGCTGATGTTGATAAGTTCAAGGCCTGGAGACAAGG
CAGGACCGGTTATCCGTTGGTGGATGCCGGAATGAGAGAGCTTTGGGCTACCGGATGGATGCATAACAGA
ATAAGAGTGATTGTTTCAAGCTTTGCTGTGAAGTTTCTTCTCCTTCCATGGAAATGGGGAATGAAGTATT
TCTGGGATACACTTTTGGATGCTGATTTGGAATGTGACATCCTTGGCTGGCAGTATATCTCTGGGAGTAT
CCCCGATGGCCACGAGCTTGATCGCTTGGACAATCCCGCGTTACAAGGCGCCAAATATGACCCAGAAGGT
GAGTACATAAGGCAATGGCTTCCCGAGCTTGCGAGATTGCCAACTGAATGGATCCATCATCCATGGGACG
CTCCTTTAACCGTACTCAAAGCTTCTGGTGTGGAACTCGGAACAAACTATGCGAAACCCATTGTAGACAT
CGACACAGCTCGTGAGCTACTAGCTAAAGCTATTTCAAGAACCCGTGAAGCACAGATCATGATCGGAGCA
GCAGCCCGGGATCCACCGGTCGCCACCGGTTCAGGGAGCGGATCCGGCTCAGGGAGTGCGGCCGGAACTC
CCACCTGCAACATGCGTGACGGAGGCGGTCCAAAAAAGAAGAGAAAGGTATGACTGAGGCCGCGACTCTA
GAGTCGACCTGCAGGCATGCAAGCTTGATATCAAGCTTATCGATAATCAACCTCTGGATTACAAAATTTG
TGAAAGATTGACTGGTATTCTTAACTATGTTGCTCCTTTTACGCTATGTGGATACGCTGCTTTAATGCCT
TTGTATCATGCTATTGCTTCCCGTATGGCTTTCATTTTCTCCTCCTTGTATAAATCCTGGTTGCTGTCTC
TTTATGAGGAGTTGTGGCCCGTTGTCAGGCAACGTGGCGTGGTGTGCACTGTGTTTGCTGACGCAACCCC
CACTGGTTGGGGCATTGCCACCACCTGTCAGCTCCTTTCCGGGACTTTCGCTTTCCCCCTCCCTATTGCC
ACGGCGGAACTCATCGCCGCCTGCCTTGCCCGCTGCTGGACAGGGGCTCGGCTGTTGGGCACTGACAATT
CCGTGGTGTTGTCGGGGAAATCATCGTCCTTTCCTTGGCTGCTCGCCTGTGTTGCCACCTGGATTCTGCG
CGGGACGTCCTTCTGCTACGTCCCTTCGGCCCTCAATCCAGCGGACCTTCCTTCCCGCGGCCTGCTGCCG
GCTCTGCGGCCTCTTCCGCGTCTTCGCCTTCGCCCTCAGACGAGTCGGATCTCCCTTTGGGCCGCCTCCC
CGCATCGATACCGTCGACCTCGAGGGAATTAATTCGAGCTCGGTACCTTTAAGACCAATGACTTACAAGG
CAGCTGTAGATCTTAGCCACTTTTTAAAAGAAAAGGGGGGACTGGAAGGGCTAATTCACTCCCAACGAAG
ACAAGATCTGCTTTTTGCTTGTACTGGGTCTCTCTGGTTAGACCAGATCTGAGCCTGGGAGCTCTCTGGC
TAACTAGGGAACCCACTGCTTAAGCCTCAATAAAGCTTGCCTTGAGTGCTTCAAGTAGTGTGTGCCCGTC
TGTTGTGTGACTCTGGTAACTAGAGATCCCTCAGACCCTTTTAGTCAGTGTGGAAAATCTCTAGCAGCAT
CTAGAATTAATTCCGTGTATTCTATAGTGTCACCTAAATCGTATGTGTATGATACATAAGGTTATGTATT
AATTGTAGCCGCGTTCTAACGACAATATGTACAAGCCTAATTGTGTAGCATCTGGCTTACTGAAGCAGAC
CCTATCATCTCTCTCGTAAACTGCCGTCAGAGTCGGTTTGGTTGGACGAACCTTCTGAGTTTCTGGTAAC
GCCGTCCCGCACCCGGAAATGGTCAGCGAACCAATCAGCAGGGTCATCGCTAGCCAGATCCTCTACGCCG
GACGCATCGTGGCCGGCATCACCGGCGCCACAGGTGCGGTTGCTGGCGCCTATATCGCCGACATCACCGA
TGGGGAAGATCGGGCTCGCCACTTCGGGCTCATGAGCGCTTGTTTCGGCGTGGGTATGGTGGCAGGCCCC
GTGGCCGGGGGACTGTTGGGCGCCATCTCCTTGCATGCACCATTCCTTGCGGCGGCGGTGCTCAACGGCC
TCAACCTACTACTGGGCTGCTTCCTAATGCAGGAGTCGCATAAGGGAGAGCGTCGAATGGTGCACTCTCA
GTACAATCTGCTCTGATGCCGCATAGTTAAGCCAGCCCCGACACCCGCCAACACCCGCTGACGCGCCCTG
ACGGGCTTGTCTGCTCCCGGCATCCGCTTACAGACAAGCTGTGACCGTCTCCGGGAGCTGCATGTGTCAG
AGGTTTTCACCGTCATCACCGAAACGCGCGAGACGAAAGGGCCTCGTGATACGCCTATTTTTATAGGTTA
ATGTCATGATAATAATGGTTTCTTAGACGTCAGGTGGCACTTTTCGGGGAAATGTGCGCGGAACCCCTAT
TTGTTTATTTTTCTAAATACATTCAAATATGTATCCGCTCATGAGACAATAACCCTGATAAATGCTTCAA
TAATATTGAAAAAGGAAGAGTATGAGTATTCAACATTTCCGTGTCGCCCTTATTCCCTTTTTTGCGGCAT
TTTGCCTTCCTGTTTTTGCTCACCCAGAAACGCTGGTGAAAGTAAAAGATGCTGAAGATCAGTTGGGTGC
ACGAGTGGGTTACATCGAACTGGATCTCAACAGCGGTAAGATCCTTGAGAGTTTTCGCCCCGAAGAACGT
TTTCCAATGATGAGCACTTTTAAAGTTCTGCTATGTGGCGCGGTATTATCCCGTATTGACGCCGGGCAAG
AGCAACTCGGTCGCCGCATACACTATTCTCAGAATGACTTGGTTGAGTACTCACCAGTCACAGAAAAGCA
TCTTACGGATGGCATGACAGTAAGAGAATTATGCAGTGCTGCCATAACCATGAGTGATAACACTGCGGCC
AACTTACTTCTGACAACGATCGGAGGACCGAAGGAGCTAACCGCTTTTTTGCACAACATGGGGGATCATG
TAACTCGCCTTGATCGTTGGGAACCGGAGCTGAATGAAGCCATACCAAACGACGAGCGTGACACCACGAT
GCCTGTAGCAATGGCAACAACGTTGCGCAAACTATTAACTGGCGAACTACTTACTCTAGCTTCCCGGCAA
CAATTAATAGACTGGATGGAGGCGGATAAAGTTGCAGGAACACTTCTGCGCTCGGCCCTTCCGGCTGGCT
GGTTTATTGCTGATAAATCTGGAGCCGGTGAGCGTGGGTCTCGCGGTATCATTGCAGCACTGGGGCCAGA
TGGTAAGCCCTCCCGTATCGTAGTTATCTACACGACGGGGAGTCAGGCAACTATGGATGAACGAAATAGA
CAGATCGCTGAGATAGGTGCCTCACTGATTAAGCATTGGTAACTGTCAGACCAAGTTTACTCATATATAC
TTTAGATTGATTTAAAACTTCATTTTTAATTTAAAAGGATCTAGGTGAAGATCCTTTTTGATAATCTCAT
GACCAAAATCCCTTAACGTGAGTTTTCGTTCCACTGAGCGTCAGACCCCGTAGAAAAGATCAAAGGATCT
TCTTGAGATCCTTTTTTTCTGCGCGTAATCTGCTGCTTGCAAACAAAAAAACCACCGCTACCAGCGGTGG
TTTGTTTGCCGGATCAAGAGCTACCAACTCTTTTTCCGAAGGTAACTGGCTTCAGCAGAGCGCAGATACC
AAATACTGTTCTTCTAGTGTAGCCGTAGTTAGGCCACCACTTCAAGAACTCTGTAGCACCGCCTACATAC
CTCGCTCTGCTAATCCTGTTACCAGTGGCTGCTGCCAGTGGCGATAAGTCGTGTCTTACCGGGTTGGACT
CAAGACGATAGTTACCGGATAAGGCGCAGCGGTCGGGCTGAACGGGGGGTTCGTGCACACAGCCCAGCTT
GGAGCGAACGACCTACACCGAACTGAGATACCTACAGCGTGAGCTATGAGAAAGCGCCACGCTTCCCGAA
GGGAGAAAGGCGGACAGGTATCCGGTAAGCGGCAGGGTCGGAACAGGAGAGCGCACGAGGGAGCTTCCAG
GGGGAAACGCCTGGTATCTTTATAGTCCTGTCGGGTTTCGCCACCTCTGACTTGAGCGTCGATTTTTGTG
ATGCTCGTCAGGGGGGCGGAGCCTATGGAAAAACGCCAGCAACGCGGCCTTTTTACGGTTCCTGGCCTTT
TGCTGGCCTTTTGCTCACATGTTCTTTCCTGCGTTATCCCCTGATTCTGTGGATAACCGTATTACCGCCT
TTGAGTGAGCTGATACCGCTCGCCGCAGCCGAACGACCGAGCGCAGCGAGTCAGTGAGCGAGGAAGCGGA
AGAGCGCCCAATACGCAAACCGCCTCTCCCCGCGCGTTGGCCGATTCATTAATGCAGCTGTGGAATGTGT
GTCAGTTAGGGTGTGGAAAGTCCCCAGGCTCCCCAGCAGGCAGAAGTATGCAAAGCATGCATCTCAATTA
GTCAGCAACCAGGTGTGGAAAGTCCCCAGGCTCCCCAGCAGGCAGAAGTATGCAAAGCATGCATCTCAAT
TAGTCAGCAACCATAGTCCCGCCCCTAACTCCGCCCATCCCGCCCCTAACTCCGCCCAGTTCCGCCCATT
CTCCGCCCCATGGCTGACTAATTTTTTTTATTTATGCAGAGGCCGAGGCCGCCTCGGCCTCTGAGCTATT
CCAGAAGTAGTGAGGAGGCTTTTTTGGAGGCCTAGGCTTTTGCAAAAAGCTTGGACACAAGACAGGCTTG
CGAGATATGTTTGAGAATACCACTTTATCCCGCGTCAGGGAGAGGCAGTGCGTAAAAAGACGCGGACTCA
TGTGAAATACTGGTTTTTAGTGCGCCAGATCTCTATAATCTCGCGCAACCTATTTTCCCCTCGAACACTT
TTTAAGCCGTAGATAAACAGGCTGGGACACTTCACATGAGCGAAAAATACATCGTCACCTGGGACATGTT
GCAGATCCATGCACGTAAACTCGCAAGCCGACTGATGCCTTCTGAACAATGGAAAGGCATTATTGCCGTA
AGCCGTGGCGGTCTGTACCGGGTGCGTTACTGGCGCGTGAACTGGGTATTCGTCATGTCGATACCGTTTG
TATTTCCAGCTACGATCACGACAACCAGCGCGAGCTTAAAGTGCTGAAACGCGCAGAAGGCGATGGCGAA
GGCTTCATCGTTATTGATGACCTGGTGGATACCGGTGGTACTGCGGTTGCGATTCGTGAAATGTATCCAA
AAGCGCACTTTGTCACCATCTTCGCAAAACCGGCTGGTCGTCCGCTGGTTGATGACTATGTTGTTGATAT
CCCGCAAGATACCTGGATTGAACAGCCGTGGGATATGGGCGTCGTATTCGTCCCGCCAATCTCCGGTCGC
TAATCTTTTCAACGCCTGGCACTGCCGGGCGTTGTTCTTTTTAACTTCAGGCGGGTTACAATAGTTTCCA
GTAAGTATTCTGGAGGCTGCATCCATGACACAGGCAAACCTGAGCGAAACCCTGTTCAAACCCCGCTTTA
AACATCCTGAAACCTCGACGCTAGTCCGCCGCTTTAATCACGGCGCACAACCGCCTGTGCAGTCGGCCCT
TGATGGTAAAACCATCCCTCACTGGTATCGCATGATTAACCGTCTGATGTGGATCTGGCGCGGCATTGAC
CCACGCGAAATCCTCGACGTCCAGGCACGTATTGTGATGAGCGATGCCGAACGTACCGACGATGATTTAT
ACGATACGGTGATTGGCTACCGTGGCGGCAACTGGATTTATGAGTGGGCCCCGGATCTTTGTGAAGGAAC
CTTACTTCTGTGGTGTGACATAATTGGACAAACTACCTACAGAGATTTAAAGCTCTAAGGTAAATATAAA
ATTTTTAAGTGTATAATGTGTTAAACTACTGATTCTAATTGTTTGTGTATTTTAGATTCCAACCTATGGA
ACTGATGAATGGGAGCAGTGGTGGAATGCCTTTAATGAGGAAAACCTGTTTTGCTCAGAAGAAATGCCAT
CTAGTGATGATGAGGCTACTGCTGACTCTCAACATTCTACTCCTCCAAAAAAGAAGAGAAAGGTAGAAGA
CCCCAAGGACTTTCCTTCAGAATTGCTAAGTTTTTTGAGTCATGCTGTGTTTAGTAATAGAACTCTTGCT
TGCTTTGCTATTTACACCACAAAGGAAAAAGCTGCACTGCTATACAAGAAAATTATGGAAAAATATTCTG
TAACCTTTATAAGTAGGCATAACAGTTATAATCATAACATACTGTTTTTTCTTACTCCACACAGGCATAG
AGTGTCTGCTATTAATAACTATGCTCAAAAATTGTGTACCTTTAGCTTTTTAATTTGTAAAGGGGTTAAT
AAGGAATATTTGATGTATAGTGCCTTGACTAGAGATCATAATCAGCCATACCACATTTGTAGAGGTTTTA
CTTGCTTTAAAAAACCTCCCACACCTCCCCCTGAACCTGAAACATAAAATGAATGCAATTGTTGTTGTTA
ACTTGTTTATTGCAGCTTATAATGGTTACAAATAAAGCAATAGCATCACAAATTTCACAAATAAAGCATT
TTTTTCACTGCATTCTAGTTGTGGTTTGTCCAAACTCATCAATGTATCTTATCATGTCTGGATCAACTGG
ATAACTCAAGCTAACCAAAATCATCCCAAACTTCCCACCCCATACCCTATTACCACTGCCAATTACCTGT
GGTTTCATTTACTCTAAACCTGTGATTCCTCTGAATTATTTTCATTTTAAAGAAATTGTATTTGTTAAAT
ATGTACTACAAACTTAGTAGTTGGAAGGGCTAATTCACTCCCAAAGAAGACAAGATATCCTTGATCTGTG
GATCTACCACACACAAGGCTACTTCCCTGATTAGCAGAACTACACACCAGGGCCAGGGGTCAGATATCCA
CTGACCTTTGGATGGTGCTACAAGCTAGTACCAGTTGAGCCAGATAAGGTAGAAGAGGCCAATAAAGGAG
AGAACACCAGCTTGTTACACCCTGTGAGCCTGCATGGGATGGATGACCCGGAGAGAGAAGTGTTAGAGTG
GAGGTTTGACAGCCGCCTAGCATTTCATCACGTGGCCCGAGAGCTGCATCCGGAGTACTTCAAGAACTGC
TGATATCGAGCTTGCTACAAGGGACTTTCCGCTGGGGACTTTCCAGGGAGGCGTGGCCTGGGCGGGACTG
GGGAGTGGCGAGCCCTCAGATCCTGCATATAAGCAGCTGCTTTTTGCCTGTACTGGGTCTCTCTGGTTAG
ACCAGATCTGAGCCTGGGAGCTCTCTGGCTAACTAGGGAACCCACTGCTTAAGCCTCAATAAAGCTTGCC
TTGAGTGCTTCAAGTAGTGTGTGCCCGTCTGTTGTGTGACTCTGGTAACTAGAGATCCCTCAGACCCTTT
TAGTCAGTGTGGAAAATCTCTAGCAGTGGCGCCCGAACAGGGACTTGAAAGCGAAAGGGAAACCAGAGGA
GCTCTCTCGACGCAGGACTCGGCTTGCTGAAGCGCGCACGGCAAGAGGCGAGGGGCGGCGACTGGTGAGT
ACGCCAAAAATTTTGACTAGCGGAGGCTAGAAGGAGAGAGATGGGTGCGAGAGCGTCAGTATTAAGCGGG
GGAGAATTAGATCGCGATGGGAAAAAATTCGGTTAAGGCCAGGGGGAAAGAAAAAATATAAATTAAAACA
TATAGTATGGGCAAGCAGGGAGCTAGAACGATTCGCAGTTAATCCTGGCCTGTTAGAAACATCAGAAGGC
TGTAGACAAATACTGGGACAGCTACAACCATCCCTTCAGACAGGATCAGAAGAACTTAGATCATTATATA
ATACAGTAGCAACCCTCTATTGTGTGCATCAAAGGATAGAGATAAAAGACACCAAGGAAGCTTTAGACAA
GATAGAGGAAGAGCAAAACAAAAGTAAGACCACCGCACAGCAAGCGGCCGGCCGCTGATCTTCAGACCTG
GAGGAGGAGATATGAGGGACAATTGGAGAAGTGAATTATATAAATATAAAGTAGTAAAAATTGAACCATT
AGGAGTAGCACCCACCAAGGCAAAGAGAAGAGTGGTGCAGAGAGAAAAAAGAGCAGTGGGAATAGGAGCT
TTGTTCCTTGGGTTCTTGGGAGCAGCAGGAAGCACTATGGGCGCAGCGTCAATGACGCTGACGGTACAGG
CCAGACAATTATTGTCTGGTATAGTGCAGCAGCAGAACAATTTGCTGAGGGCTATTGAGGCGCAACAGCA
TCTGTTGCAACTCACAGTCTGGGGCATCAAGCAGCTCCAGGCAAGAATCCTGGCTGTGGAAAGATACCTA
AAGGATCAACAGCTCCTGGGGATTTGGGGTTGCTCTGGAAAACTCATTTGCACCACTGCTGTGCCTTGGA
ATGCTAGTTGGAGTAATAAATCTCTGGAACAGATTTGGAATCACACGACCTGGATGGAGTGGGACAGAGA
AATTAACAATTACACAAGCTTAATACACTCCTTAATTGAAGAATCGCAAAACCAGCAAGAAAAGAATGAA
CAAGAATTATTGGAATTAGATAAATGGGCAAGTTTGTGGAATTGGTTTAACATAACAAATTGGCTGTGGT
ATATAAAATTATTCATAATGATAGTAGGAGGCTTGGTAGGTTTAAGAATAGTTTTTGCTGTACTTTCTAT
AGTGAATAGAGTTAGGCAGGGATATTCACCATTATCGTTTCAGACCCACCTCCCAACCCCGAGGGGACCC
GACAGGCCCGAAGGAATAGAAGAAGAAGGTGGAGAGAGAGACAGAGACAGATCCATTCGATTAGTGAACG
GATCTCGACGGTATCGCCAAATGGCAGTATTCATCCACAATTTTAAAAGAAAAGGGGGGATTGGGGGGTA
CAGTGCAGGGGAAAGAATAGTAGACATAATAGCAACAGACATACAAACTAAAGAATTACAAAAACAAATT
ACAAAAATTCAAAATTTTCGGGTTTATTACAGGGACAGCAGAGATCCAGTTTGGATCGATAAGCTTGATA
TCGAATTCCTGCAGCCCCGATAAAATAAAAGATTTTATTTAGTCTCCAGAAAAAGGGGGGAATGAAAGAC
CCCACCTGTAGGTTTGGCAAGCTAGCTGCA
